>Addgene plasmid #11692 | V309 - pDNR MCS SA lacZ alpha - Donor | depositor full sequence | sequence record 7024 | Author sequence
ATAACTTCGTATAGCATACATTATACGAAGTTATGGCGCGAGGGTTTCCTTGACAATATCATACTTATCC
TGTCCCTTTTTTTTCCCCAGGGGCGCGCCGGCGCCCAATACGCAAACCGCCTCTCCCCGCGCGTTGGCCG
ATTCATTAATGCAGCTGGCACGACAGGTTTCCCGACTGGAAAGCGGGCAGTGAGCGCAACGCAATTAATG
TGAGTTAGCTCACTCATTAGGCACCCCAGGCTTTACACTTTATGCTTCCGGCTCGTATGTTGTGTGAAAT
TGTGAGCGGATAACAATTTCACACAGGAAACAGCTATGACCATGATTACGGATTCACTGGCCGTCGTTTT
ACAACGTCGTGACTGGGAAAACCCTGGCGTTACCCAACTTAATCGCCTTGCAGCACATCCCCCTTTCGCC
AGCTGGCGTAATAGCGAAGAGGCCCGCACCGATCGCCCTTCCCAACAGTTGCGCAGCCTGAATGGCGAAT
GGCGTTAATTAACCAGGTAAGTTCCTAGGAGATCCTGGTCATGACTAGTGCTTGGATTCTCACCAATAAA
AAACGCCCGGCGGCAACCGAGCGTTCTGAACAAATCCAGATGGAGTTCTGAGGTCATTACTGGATCTATC
AACAGGAGTCCAAGCGAGCTCGATATCAAATTACGCCCCGCCCTGCCACTCATCGCAGTACTGTTGTAAT
TCATTAAGCATTCTGCCGACATGGAAGCCATCACAAACGGCATGATGAACCTGAATCGCCAGCGGCATCA
GCACCTTGTCGCCTTGCGTATAATATTTGCCCATGGTGAAAACGGGGGCGAAGAAGTTGTCCATATTGGC
CACGTTTAAATCAAAACTGGTGAAACTCACCCAGGGATTGGCTGAGACGAAAAACATATTCTCAATAAAC
CCTTTAGGGAAATAGGCCAGGTTTTCACCGTAACACGCCACATCTTGCGAATATATGTGTAGAAACTGCC
GGAAATCGTCGTGGTATTCACTCCAGAGCGATGAAAACGTTTCAGTTTGCTCATGGAAAACGGTGTAACA
AGGGTGAACACTATCCCATATCACCAGCTCACCGTCTTTCATTGCCATACGAAATTCCGGATGAGCATTC
ATCAGGCGGGCAAGAATGTGAATAAAGGCCGGATAAAACTTGTGCTTATTTTTCTTTACGGTCTTTAAAA
AGGCCGTAATATCCAGCTGAACGGTCTGGTTATAGGTACATTGAGCAACTGACTGAAATGCCTCAAAATG
TTCTTTACGATGCCATTGGGATATATCAACGGTGGTATATCCAGTGATTTTTTTCTCCATTTTAGCTTCC
TTAGCTCCTGAAAGATCCATAACTTCGTATAGCATACATTATACGAAGTTATGCGGCCGCGACGTCCACA
TATACCTGCCGTTCACTATTATTTAGTGAAATGAGATATTATGATATTTTCTGAATTGTGATTAAAAAGG
CAACTTTATGCCCATGCAACAGAAACTATAAAAAATACAGAGAATGAAAAGAAACAGATAGATTTTTTAG
TTCTTTAGGCCCGTAGTCTGCAAATCCTTTTATGATTTTCTATCAAACAAAAGAGGAAAATAGACCAGTT
GCAATCCAAACGAGAGTCTAATAGAATGAGGTCGAAAAGTAAATCGCGCGGGTTTGTTACTGATAAAGCA
GGCAAGACCTAAAATGTGTAAAGGGCAAAGTGTATACTTTGGCGTCACCCCTTACATATTTTAGGTCTTT
TTTTATTGTGCGTAACTAACTTGCCATCTTCAAACAGGAGGGCTGGAAGAAGCAGACCGCTAACACAGTA
CATAAAAAAGGAGACATGAACGATGAACATCAAAAAGTTTGCAAAACAAGCAACAGTATTAACCTTTACT
ACCGCACTGCTGGCAGGAGGCGCAACTCAAGCGTTTGCGAAAGAAACGAACCAAAAGCCATATAAGGAAA
CATACGGCATTTCCCATATTACACGCCATGATATGCTGCAAATCCCTGAACAGCAAAAAAATGAAAAATA
TCAAGTTCCTGAGTTCGATTCGTCCACAATTAAAAATATCTCTTCTGCAAAAGGCCTGGACGTTTGGGAC
AGCTGGCCATTACAAAACGCTGACGGCACTGTCGCAAACTATCACGGCTACCACATCGTCTTTGCATTAG
CCGGAGATCCTAAAAATGCGGATGACACATCGATTTACATGTTCTATCAAAAAGTCGGCGAAACTTCTAT
TGACAGCTGGAAAAACGCTGGCCGCGTCTTTAAAGACAGCGACAAATTCGATGCAAATGATTCTATCCTA
AAAGACCAAACACAAGAATGGTCAGGTTCAGCCACATTTACATCTGACGGAAAAATCCGTTTATTCTACA
CTGATTTCTCCGGTAAACATTACGGCAAACAAACACTGACAACTGCACAAGTTAACGTATCAGCATCAGA
CAGCTCTTTGAACATCAACGGTGTAGAGGATTATAAATCAATCTTTGACGGTGACGGAAAAACGTATCAA
AATGTACAGCAGTTCATCGATGAAGGCAACTACAGCTCAGGCGACAACCATACGCTGAGAGATCCTCACT
ACGTAGAAGATAAAGGCCACAAATACTTAGTATTTGAAGCAAACACTGGAACTGAAGATGGCTACCAAGG
CGAAGAATCTTTATTTAACAAAGCATACTATGGCAAAAGCACATCATTCTTCCGTCAAGAAAGTCAAAAA
CTTCTGCAAAGCGATAAAAAACGCACGGCTGAGTTAGCAAACGGCGCTCTCGGTATGATTGAGCTAAACG
ATGATTACACACTGAAAAAAGTGATGAAACCGCTGATTGCATCTAACACAGTAACAGATGAAATTGAACG
CGCGAACGTCTTTAAAATGAACGGCAAATGGTACCTGTTCACTGACTCCCGCGGATCAAAAATGACGATT
GACGGCATTACGTCTAACGATATTTACATGCTTGGTTATGTTTCTAATTCTTTAACTGGCCCATACAAGC
CGCTGAACAAAACTGGCCTTGTGTTAAAAATGGATCTTGATCCTAACGATGTAACCTTTACTTACTCACA
CTTCGCTGTACCTCAAGCGAAAGGAAACAATGTCGTGATTACAAGCTATATGACAAACAGAGGATTCTAC
GCAGACAAACAATCAACGTTTGCGCCTAGCTTCCTGCTGAACATCAAAGGCAAGAAAACATCTGTTGTCA
AAGACAGCATCCTTGAACAAGGACAATTAACAGTTAACAAATAAAAACGCAAAAGAAAATGCCGATATCC
TATTGGCATTGACGTCAGGTGGCACTTTTCGGGGAAATGTGCGCGGAACCCCTATTTGTTTATTTTTCTA
AATACATTCAAATATGTATCCGCTCATGAGACAATAACCCTGATAAATGCTTCAATAATATTGAAAAAGG
AAGAGTATGAGTATTCAACATTTCCGTGTCGCCCTTATTCCCTTTTTTGCGGCATTTTGCCTTCCTGTTT
TTGCTCACCCAGAAACGCTGGTGAAAGTAAAAGATGCTGAAGATCAGTTGGGTGCACGAGTGGGTTACAT
CGAACTGGATCTCAACAGCGGTAAGATCCTTGAGAGTTTTCGCCCCGAAGAACGTTTTCCAATGATGAGC
ACTTTTAAAGTTCTGCTATGTGGCGCGGTATTATCCCGTATTGACGCCGGGCAAGAGCAACTCGGTCGCC
GCATACACTATTCTCAGAATGACTTGGTTGAGTACTCACCAGTCACAGAAAAGCATCTTACGGATGGCAT
GACAGTAAGAGAATTATGCAGTGCTGCCATAACCATGAGTGATAACACTGCGGCCAACTTACTTCTGACA
ACGATCGGAGGACCGAAGGAGCTAACCGCTTTTTTGCACAACATGGGGGATCATGTAACTCGCCTTGATC
GTTGGGAACCGGAGCTGAATGAAGCCATACCAAACGACGAGCGTGACACCACGATGCCTGTAGCAATGGC
AACAACGTTGCGCAAACTATTAACTGGCGAACTACTTACTCTAGCTTCCCGGCAACAATTAATAGACTGG
ATGGAGGCGGATAAAGTTGCAGGACCACTTCTGCGCTCGGCCCTTCCGGCTGGCTGGTTTATTGCTGATA
AATCTGGAGCCGGTGAGCGTGGGTCTCGCGGTATCATTGCAGCACTGGGGCCAGATGGTAAGCCCTCCCG
TATCGTAGTTATCTACACGACGGGGAGTCAGGCAACTATGGATGAACGAAATAGACAGATCGCTGAGATA
GGTGCCTCACTGATTAAGCATTGGTAACTGTCAGACCAAGTTTACTCATATATACTTTAGATTGATTTAA
AACTTCATTTTTAATTTAAAAGGATCTAGGTGAAGATCCTTTTTGATAATCTCATGACCAAAATCCCTTA
ACGTGAGTTTTCGTTCCACTGAGCGTCAGACCCCGTAGAAAAGATCAAAGGATCTTCTTGAGATCCTTTT
TTTCTGCGCGTAATCTGCTGCTTGCAAACAAAAAAACCACCGCTACCAGCGGTGGTTTGTTTGCCGGATC
AAGAGCTACCAACTCTTTTTCCGAAGGTAACTGGCTTCAGCAGAGCGCAGATACCAAATACTGTTCTTCT
AGTGTAGCCGTAGTTAGGCCACCACTTCAAGAACTCTGTAGCACCGCCTACATACCTCGCTCTGCTAATC
CTGTTACCAGTGGCTGCTGCCAGTGGCGATAAGTCGTGTCTTACCGGGTTGGACTCAAGACGATAGTTAC
CGGATAAGGCGCAGCGGTCGGGCTGAACGGGGGGTTCGTGCACACAGCCCAGCTTGGAGCGAACGACCTA
CACCGAACTGAGATACCTACAGCGTGAGCTATGAGAAAGCGCCACGCTTCCCGAAGGGAGAAAGGCGGAC
AGGTATCCGGTAAGCGGCAGGGTCGGAACAGGAGAGCGCACGAGGGAGCTTCCAGGGGGAAACGCCTGGT
ATCTTTATAGTCCTGTCGGGTTTCGCCACCTCTGACTTGAGCGTCGATTTTTGTGATGCTCGTCAGGGGG
GCGGAGCCTATGGAAAAACGCCAGCAACGCGGCCTTTTTACGGTTCCTGGCCTTTTGCTGGCCTTTTGCT
CACATGTTCTTTCCTGCGTTATCCCCTGATTCTGTGGATAACCGTATTACCGCCTTACGCGTGTAAAACG
ACGGCCAGTAGATCT
Features (pLannotate 1.2.2; 16 found; start..end, strand, type, name):
      1..34      +  protein_bind   loxP: Cre-mediated recombination occurs in the 8-bp core sequence (GCATACAT). Cre recombinase
    100..193     +  CDS            lacI (fragment): lac repressor; lacI; The lac repressor binds to the lac operator to inhibit transcription in E. coli. This inhibition can be relieved by adding lactose or isopropyl-β-D-thiogalactopyranoside (IPTG).
    206..227     +  protein_bind   CAP binding site: CAP binding activates transcription in the presence of cAMP. E. coli catabolite activator protein
    242..272     +  promoter       lac promoter: promoter for the E. coli lac operon
    280..296     +  protein_bind   lac operator: The lac repressor binds to the lac operator to inhibit transcription in E. coli. This inhibition can be relieved by adding lactose or isopropyl-β-D-thiogalactopyranoside (IPTG). lac repressor encoded by lacI
    316..489     +  CDS            lacZα: LacZα fragment of β-galactosidase; lacZ fragment
    546..640     -  terminator     lambda t0 terminator: transcription terminator from phage lambda
    664..1320    -  CDS            cat: CAT_ECOLX - Experimental evidence at protein level: Swiss-Prot protein existence level 1. This enzyme is an effector of chloramphenicol resistance in bacteria. From Escherichia coli. This protein is used as a marker in many commonly used cloning vectors, such as pACYC184.
   1321..1343    -  promoter       cat promoter (fragment): promoter of the E. coli cat gene encoding chloramphenicol acetyltransferase
   1349..1382    +  protein_bind   loxP: Cre-mediated recombination occurs in the 8-bp core sequence (GCATACAT). Cre recombinase
   1397..1842    +  promoter       sacB promoter: sacR; sacB promoter and control region
   1843..3261    +  CDS            sacB: SACB_BACSU - Experimental evidence at protein level: Swiss-Prot protein existence level 1. From Bacillus subtilis (strain 168).
   3332..3436    +  promoter       AmpR promoter: bla
   3437..4297    +  CDS            AmpR: β-lactamase; bla; confers resistance to ampicillin, carbenicillin, and related antibiotics
   4468..5056    +  rep_origin     ori: high-copy-number ColE1/pMB1/pBR322/pUC origin of replication
   5172..5189    -  CDS            lacZα (fragment): LacZα fragment of β-galactosidase; lacZ fragment
