[The description below was written by a language model from this plasmid's Addgene catalogue record and pLannotate feature annotations shown in this document.]
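Description:
V309 - pDNR MCS SA lacZ alpha - Donor is an empty donor vector for the Creator Splice system, a modified version of the Cre/loxP-based Creator recombination cloning platform. It is built on the Clontech pDNR Dual backbone (5,195 bp in total) and is propagated in E. coli as a high-copy plasmid, using a ColE1/pUC-type origin and an ampicillin resistance gene (β-lactamase with its own promoter).

The functional core is a cassette flanked by two loxP sites in the same orientation. Between them lie the modified multiple cloning site and a chloramphenicol acetyltransferase (cat) gene on the opposite strand, annotated with only a fragment of its promoter and followed by a lambda t0 terminator. According to the record, the MCS was altered by adding a splice acceptor, AscI and PacI sites, and a lacZ element. The feature table shows the latter as a lac promoter/operator region with a CAP binding site driving lacZα, which would typically serve as a blue/white stuffer that is replaced when a gene of interest is inserted by restriction cloning. The splice acceptor itself is not annotated in the table.

Outside the loxP-flanked region sits the Bacillus subtilis sacB gene with its promoter, a sucrose counter-selection marker. In Creator-type systems, Cre transfers the loxP-bounded segment (insert plus cat) into a loxP-bearing acceptor expression vector. Chloramphenicol then selects for recombinants, while sucrose eliminates cells that retain the donor backbone. The associated publication title indicates that splice sites were added to improve expression for proteomics applications. No insert is present in this plasmid.
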