Addgene plasmid #11692: V309 - pDNR MCS SA lacZ alpha - Donor
Purpose: (Empty Backbone)
Depositing lab: Tony Pawson. Depositing organization: Sinai Health System. Publication: Modification of the Creator recombination system for proteomics applications--improved expression by addition of splice sites. Colwill K, Wells CD, Elder K, Goudreault M, Hersi K, Kulkarni S, Hardy WR, Pawson T, Morin GB. BMC Biotechnol. 2006 Mar 6;6:13. doi: 10.1186/1472-6750-6-13. PubMed 16519801.
Backbone
  Vector backbone: pDNR Dual
  Backbone manufacturer: Clontech
  Backbone size (bp): 5195
  Modifications to backbone: Splice acceptor, AscI, PacI, and LacZ added to MCS
  Vector type: Cre/Lox ; Donor vector
Growth in bacteria
  Bacterial resistance: Ampicillin, 100 μg/mL
  Growth temperature: 37°C
  Growth strain: DH5alpha
  Copy number: High Copy
Gene/Insert
  Gene/Insert name: None
  Cloning method: Restriction Enzyme
  Sequencing primers: 5′ M13R
Terms and licenses: Academic/Nonprofit Terms; Industry Terms
Depositor comments: Donor vector for the Creator Splice system.
How to cite: V309 - pDNR MCS SA lacZ alpha - Donor was a gift from Tony Pawson (Addgene plasmid # 11692 ; http://n2t.net/addgene:11692 ; RRID:Addgene_11692)
