>Addgene plasmid #11692 | V309 - pDNR MCS SA lacZ alpha - Donor | addgene partial sequence | sequence record 18376 | 11692 with M13R
GAAAACCCTGGGCGTTACCCAACTTAATCGCCTTGCAGCACATCCCCCTTTCGCCAGCTGGCGTAATAGC
GAAGAGGCCCGCACCGATCGCCCTTCCCAACAGTTGCGCAGCCTGAATGGCGAATGGCTTTAATTAACCA
GGTAAGTTCCTAGGAGATCCTGGTCATGACTAGTGCTTGGATTCTCACCAATAAAAAACGCCCGGCGGCA
ACCGAGCGTTCTGAACAAATCCAGATGGAGTTCTGAGGTCATTACTGGATCTATCAACAGGAGTCCAAGC
GAGCTCGATATCAAATTACGCCCCGCCCTGCCACTCATCGCAGTACTGTTGTAATTCATTAAGCATTCTG
CCGACATGGAAGCCATCACAAACGGCATGATGAACCTGAATCGCCAGCGGCATCAGCACCTTGTCGCCTT
GCGTATAATATTTGCCCATGGTGAAAACGGGGGCGAAGAAGTTGTCCATATTGGCCACGTTTAAATCAAA
ACTGGTGAAACTCACCCAGGGATTGGCTGAGACGAAAAACATATTCTCAATAAACCCTTTAGGGAAATAG
GCCAGGTTTTCACCGTAACACGCCACATCTTGCGAATATATGTGTAGAAACTGCCGGAAATCGTCGTGGT
ATTCACTCCAGAGCGATGAAAACGTTTCAGTTTGCTCATGGAAAACGGTGTAACAAGGGTGAACACTATC
CCATATCACCAGCTCACCGTC
